Addgene plasmid #176085: pLV-Hygro-EF1A-BRCT2-Linker-eGFP
Purpose: EGFP fused to the C-terminus of a BRCT2 domain & a hygromycin resistance cassette
Depositing lab: Robert Sobol. Depositing organization: University of South Alabama, Mitchell Cancer Institute. Publication: Temporal dynamics of base excision/single-strand break repair protein complex assembly/disassembly are modulated by the PARP/NAD(+)/SIRT6 axis. Koczor CA, Saville KM, Andrews JF, Clark J, Fang Q, Li J, Al-Rahahleh RQ, Ibrahim M, McClellan S, Makarov MV, Migaud ME, Sobol RW. Cell Rep. 2021 Nov 2;37(5):109917. doi: 10.1016/j.celrep.2021.109917. PubMed 34731617.
Backbone
  Vector backbone: Lentivirus
  Total vector size (bp): 9986
  Vector type: Mammalian Expression, Lentiviral
  Selectable markers: Hygromycin
Growth in bacteria
  Bacterial resistance: Ampicillin, 100 μg/mL
  Growth temperature: 37°C
  Growth strain: NEB Stable
  Copy number: High Copy
Gene/Insert
  Gene/Insert name: BRCT2 (alt name: XRCC1 BRCT2 Domain, amino acids (538-629))
  Species: H. sapiens (human)
  Insert size (bp): 279
  Entrez Gene: XRCC1 (a.k.a. RCC, SCAR26)
  Promoter: EF1A
  Tag / fusion protein: EGFP (C terminal on insert)
  Cloning method: Restriction Enzyme; 5′ cloning site MIuI (not destroyed); 3′ cloning site XbaI (not destroyed)
  Sequencing primers: 5′ N/A
Terms and licenses: Academic/Nonprofit Terms; Industry Terms: Not Available to Industry
How to cite: pLV-Hygro-EF1A-BRCT2-Linker-eGFP was a gift from Robert Sobol (Addgene plasmid # 176085 ; http://n2t.net/addgene:176085 ; RRID:Addgene_176085)
