[The description below was written by a language model from this plasmid's Addgene catalogue record and pLannotate feature annotations shown in this document.]
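Description:
pLV-Hygro-EF1A-BRCT2-Linker-eGFP is a 9,986 bp third-generation-style, self-inactivating HIV-1 lentiviral transfer plasmid for stable expression of a fluorescent fusion protein in mammalian cells. In bacteria it is maintained through a high-copy ColE1/pUC-type origin and selected with ampicillin via the β-lactamase gene. The backbone also carries an f1 origin, an SV40 origin and residual lac/T7/T3 elements. The viral genome is transcribed from an RSV promoter fused to a truncated 5' LTR, followed by the Ψ packaging signal with a gag fragment, the Rev response element for Rev-dependent nuclear export, and the cPPT/CTS. It ends in a ΔU3 3' LTR, which inactivates LTR promoter activity after integration, and an SV40 polyadenylation signal lies downstream.

The payload is driven by the human EF1A promoter with its intron A. It encodes the second BRCT domain of human XRCC1 (amino acids 538–629, a 279 bp insert) joined through a linker to EGFP at its C-terminus. Gateway attB4, attB1 and attB2 sites flank the promoter and the open reading frame, suggesting modular assembly, although the record lists restriction cloning with MluI and XbaI. A WPRE follows the fusion to enhance transcript expression. A separate mouse PGK promoter then drives the hygromycin phosphotransferase gene, so transduced cells can be selected with hygromycin.

XRCC1 is a scaffold for DNA single-strand break repair complexes. The associated publication concerns the assembly and disassembly dynamics of base excision and single-strand break repair proteins, so this construct is presumably used to generate stable cell lines for imaging how the isolated BRCT2 domain localises or is recruited in live cells.
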