Features (pLannotate 1.2.2; 33 found; start..end, strand, type, name):
      3..229     +  promoter       RSV promoter: Rous sarcoma virus enhancer/promoter
    230..410     +  LTR            5' LTR (truncated): truncated 5' long terminal repeat (LTR) from HIV-1
    457..582     +  misc_feature   HIV-1 Ψ: packaging signal of human immunodeficiency virus type 1
    566..929     +  CDS            HIV-1 gag (fragment): gag protein from human immunodeficiency virus 1; gag
   1075..1308    +  misc_feature   RRE: The Rev response element (RRE) of HIV-1 allows for Rev-dependent mRNA export from the nucleus to the cytoplasm.
   1685..1785    +  CDS            Rev (fragment): human immunodeficiency virus 1 (HIV-1) Rev protein; rev; enhances nuclear export of unspliced and incompletely spliced viral mRNAs
   1803..1920    +  misc_feature   cPPT/CTS: central polypurine tract and central termination sequence of HIV-1
   1938..1958    +  protein_bind   attB4: mutant version of attB; core recombination site for the Gateway® BP reaction BP Clonase™
   1978..2189    +  promoter       EF-1α core promoter: core promoter for human elongation factor EF-1α
   2190..2299    +  intron         EF-1α intron A (fragment): intron upstream of the start codon of human EF-1α
   2925..3128    +  intron         EF-1α intron A: truncated intron upstream of the start codon of human EF-1α
   3137..3161    +  protein_bind   attB1: mutant version of attB; recombination site for the Gateway® BP reaction BP Clonase™
   3183..3458    +  CDS            XRCC1 (fragment): XRCC1_HUMAN - Experimental evidence at protein level: Swiss-Prot protein existence level 1. Involved in DNA single-strand break repair by mediating the assembly of DNA break repair protein complexes. Probably during DNA repair, negatively regulates ADP-ribose levels by modulating ADP- ribosyltransferase PARP1 activity. From Homo sapiens (Human).
   3507..4226    +  CDS            EGFP: the original enhanced GFP (Yang et al., 1996) mammalian codon-optimized
   4233..4257    -  protein_bind   attB2: mutant version of attB; recombination site for the Gateway® BP reaction BP Clonase™
   4275..4863    +  misc_feature   WPRE: woodchuck hepatitis virus posttranscriptional regulatory element
   4894..5393    +  promoter       PGK promoter: mouse phosphoglycerate kinase 1 promoter
   5410..6432    +  CDS            hph: KHYB_ECOLX - Experimental evidence at protein level: Swiss-Prot protein existence level 1. The aminoglycoside phosphotransferases achieve inactivation of their antibiotic substrates by phosphorylation. Only phosphorylates hygromycin and closely related compounds such as demethyl analogs and destomycin. From Escherichia coli.
   6428..6505    +  CDS            nef (fragment): NEF_HV1Z2 - Experimental evidence at protein level: Swiss-Prot protein existence level 1. Extracellular Nef protein targets CD4(+) T-lymphocytes for apoptosis by interacting with CXCR4 surface receptors. From Human immunodeficiency virus type 1 group M subtype D (isolate Z2/CDC-Z34) (HIV-1).
   6507..6740    +  LTR            3' LTR (ΔU3): self-inactivating 3' long terminal repeat (LTR) from HIV-1
   6812..6933    +  polyA_signal   SV40 poly(A) signal: SV40 polyadenylation signal
   6973..7108    +  rep_origin     SV40 ori: SV40 origin of replication
   7129..7147    -  promoter       T7 promoter: promoter for bacteriophage T7 RNA polymerase
   7155..7310    +  CDS            lacZα (fragment): LacZα fragment of β-galactosidase; lacZ fragment
   7315..7743    +  rep_origin     f1 ori (sequence partly withheld): f1 bacteriophage origin of replication; arrow indicates direction of (+) strand synthesis
   7796..7900    +  promoter       AmpR promoter: bla
   7901..8761    +  CDS            AmpR: β-lactamase; bla; confers resistance to ampicillin, carbenicillin, and related antibiotics
   8932..9520    +  rep_origin     ori: high-copy-number ColE1/pMB1/pBR322/pUC origin of replication
   9703..9795    +  CDS            lacI (fragment): lac repressor; lacI; The lac repressor binds to the lac operator to inhibit transcription in E. coli. This inhibition can be relieved by adding lactose or isopropyl-β-D-thiogalactopyranoside (IPTG).
   9808..9829    +  protein_bind   CAP binding site: CAP binding activates transcription in the presence of cAMP. E. coli catabolite activator protein
   9844..9874    +  promoter       lac promoter: promoter for the E. coli lac operon
   9882..9898    +  protein_bind   lac operator: The lac repressor binds to the lac operator to inhibit transcription in E. coli. This inhibition can be relieved by adding lactose or isopropyl-β-D-thiogalactopyranoside (IPTG). lac repressor encoded by lacI
   9943..9961    +  promoter       T3 promoter: promoter for bacteriophage T3 RNA polymerase
>Addgene plasmid #176085 | pLV-Hygro-EF1A-BRCT2-Linker-eGFP | addgene full sequence | sequence record 352852 | Addgene NGS Result
AATGTAGTCTTATGCAATACTCTTGTAGTCTTGCAACATGGTAACGATGAGTTAGCAACATGCCTTACAA
GGAGAGAAAAAGCACCGTGCATGCCGATTGGTGGAAGTAAGGTGGTACGATCGTGCCTTATTAGGAAGGC
AACAGACGGGTCTGACATGGATTGGACGAACCACTGAATTGCCGCATTGCAGAGATATTGTATTTAAGTG
CCTAGCTCGATACATAAACGGGTCTCTCTGGTTAGACCAGATCTGAGCCTGGGAGCTCTCTGGCTAACTA
GGGAACCCACTGCTTAAGCCTCAATAAAGCTTGCCTTGAGTGCTTCAAGTAGTGTGTGCCCGTCTGTTGT
GTGACTCTGGTAACTAGAGATCCCTCAGACCCTTTTAGTCAGTGTGGAAAATCTCTAGCAGTGGCGCCCG
AACAGGGACTTGAAAGCGAAAGGGAAACCAGAGGAGCTCTCTCGACGCAGGACTCGGCTTGCTGAAGCGC
GCACGGCAAGAGGCGAGGGGCGGCGACTGGTGAGTACGCCAAAAATTTTGACTAGCGGAGGCTAGAAGGA
GAGAGATGGGTGCGAGAGCGTCAGTATTAAGCGGGGGAGAATTAGATCGCGATGGGAAAAAATTCGGTTA
AGGCCAGGGGGAAAGAAAAAATATAAATTAAAACATATAGTATGGGCAAGCAGGGAGCTAGAACGATTCG
CAGTTAATCCTGGCCTGTTAGAAACATCAGAAGGCTGTAGACAAATACTGGGACAGCTACAACCATCCCT
TCAGACAGGATCAGAAGAACTTAGATCATTATATAATACAGTAGCAACCCTCTATTGTGTGCATCAAAGG
ATAGAGATAAAAGACACCAAGGAAGCTTTAGACAAGATAGAGGAAGAGCAAAACAAAAGTAAGACCACCG
CACAGCAAGCGGCCGCTGATCTTCAGACCTGGAGGAGGAGATATGAGGGACAATTGGAGAAGTGAATTAT
ATAAATATAAAGTAGTAAAAATTGAACCATTAGGAGTAGCACCCACCAAGGCAAAGAGAAGAGTGGTGCA
GAGAGAAAAAAGAGCAGTGGGAATAGGAGCTTTGTTCCTTGGGTTCTTGGGAGCAGCAGGAAGCACTATG
GGCGCAGCGTCAATGACGCTGACGGTACAGGCCAGACAATTATTGTCTGGTATAGTGCAGCAGCAGAACA
ATTTGCTGAGGGCTATTGAGGCGCAACAGCATCTGTTGCAACTCACAGTCTGGGGCATCAAGCAGCTCCA
GGCAAGAATCCTGGCTGTGGAAAGATACCTAAAGGATCAACAGCTCCTGGGGATTTGGGGTTGCTCTGGA
AAACTCATTTGCACCACTGCTGTGCCTTGGAATGCTAGTTGGAGTAATAAATCTCTGGAACAGATTTGGA
ATCACACGACCTGGATGGAGTGGGACAGAGAAATTAACAATTACACAAGCTTAATACACTCCTTAATTGA
AGAATCGCAAAACCAGCAAGAAAAGAATGAACAAGAATTATTGGAATTAGATAAATGGGCAAGTTTGTGG
AATTGGTTTAACATAACAAATTGGCTGTGGTATATAAAATTATTCATAATGATAGTAGGAGGCTTGGTAG
GTTTAAGAATAGTTTTTGCTGTACTTTCTATAGTGAATAGAGTTAGGCAGGGATATTCACCATTATCGTT
TCAGACCCACCTCCCAACCCCGAGGGGACCCGACAGGCCCGAAGGAATAGAAGAAGAAGGTGGAGAGAGA
GACAGAGACAGATCCATTCGATTAGTGAACGGATCTCGACGGTATCGCTAGCTTTTAAAAGAAAAGGGGG
GATTGGGGGGTACAGTGCAGGGGAAAGAATAGTAGACATAATAGCAACAGACATACAAACTAAAGAATTA
CAAAAACAAATTACAAAAATTCAAAATTTTACTAGTGATTATCGGATCAACTTTGTATAGAAAAGTTGGG
CTCCGGTGCCCGTCAGTGGGCAGAGCGCACATCGCCCACAGTCCCCGAGAAGTTGGGGGGAGGGGTCGGC
AATTGAACCGGTGCCTAGAGAAGGTGGCGCGGGGTAAACTGGGAAAGTGATGTCGTGTACTGGCTCCGCC
TTTTTCCCGAGGGTGGGGGAGAACCGTATATAAGTGCAGTAGTCGCCGTGAACGTTCTTTTTCGCAACGG
GTTTGCCGCCAGAACACAGGTAAGTGCCGTGTGTGGTTCCCGCGGGCCTGGCCTCTTTACGGGTTATGGC
CCTTGCGTGCCTTGAATTACTTCCACCTGGCTGCAGTACGTGATTCTTGATCCCGAGCTTCGGGTTGGAA
GTGGGTGGGAGAGTTCGAGGCCTTGCGCTTAAGGAGCCCCTTCGCCTCGTGCTTGAGTTGAGGCCTGGCC
TGGGCGCTGGGGCCGCCGCGTGCGAATCTGGTGGCACCTTCGCGCCTGTCTCGCTGCTTTCGATAAGTCT
CTAGCCATTTAAAATTTTTGATGACCTGCTGCGACGCTTTTTTTCTGGCAAGATAGTCTTGTAAATGCGG
GCCAAGATCTGCACACTGGTATTTCGGTTTTTGGGGCCGCGGGCGGCGACGGGGCCCGTGCGTCCCAGCG
CACATGTTCGGCGAGGCGGGGCCTGCGAGCGCGGCCACCGAGAATCGGACGGGGGTAGTCTCAAGCTGGC
CGGCCTGCTCTGGTGCCTGGTCTCGCGCCGCCGTGTATCGCCCCGCCCTGGGCGGCAAGGCTGGCCCGGT
CGGCACCAGTTGCGTGAGCGGAAAGATGGCCGCTTCCCGGCCCTGCTGCAGGGAGCTCAAAATGGAGGAC
GCGGCGCTCGGGAGAGCGGGCGGGTGAGTCACCCACACAAAGGAAAAGGGCCTTTCCGTCCTCAGCCGTC
GCTTCATGTGACTCCACGGAGTACCGGGCGCCGTCCAGGCACCTCGATTAGTTCTCGAGCTTTTGGAGTA
CGTCGTCTTTAGGTTGGGGGGAGGGGTTTTATGCGATGGAGTTTCCCCACACTGAGTGGGTGGAGACTGA
AGTTAGGCCAGCTTGGCACTTGATGTAATTCTCCTTGGAATTTGCCCTTTTTGAGTTTGGATCTTGGTTC
ATTCTCAAGCCTCAGACAGTGGTTCAAAGTTTTTTTCTTCCATTTCAGGTGTCGTGACAAGTTTGTACAA
AAAAGCAGGCTGCCACCACGCGTGCCACCATGGAGCTCCCAGATTTCTTCCAGGGCAAGCACTTCTTTCT
TTACGGGGAGTTCCCTGGGGACGAGCGGCGGAAACTCATCCGATACGTCACAGCCTTCAATGGGGAGCTC
GAGGACTATATGAGTGACCGGGTTCAGTTTGTGATCACAGCACAGGAATGGGACCCCAGCTTTGAGGAGG
CCCTGATGGACAACCCCTCCCTGGCATTCGTTCGTCCCCGATGGATCTACAGTTGCAATGAGAAGCAGAA
GTTACTTCCTCACCAGCTCTATGGGGTGTCTGGTGGCGGAGGCTCGGGCGGAGGTGGATCCGGTGGCGGC
GGATCAATGGTGAGCAAGGGCGAGGAGCTGTTCACCGGGGTGGTGCCCATCCTGGTCGAGCTGGACGGCG
ACGTAAACGGCCACAAGTTCAGCGTGTCCGGCGAGGGCGAGGGCGATGCCACCTACGGCAAGCTGACCCT
GAAGTTCATCTGCACCACCGGCAAGCTGCCCGTGCCCTGGCCCACCCTCGTGACCACCCTGACCTACGGC
GTGCAGTGCTTCAGCCGCTACCCCGACCACATGAAGCAGCACGACTTCTTCAAGTCCGCCATGCCCGAAG
GCTACGTCCAGGAGCGCACCATCTTCTTCAAGGACGACGGCAACTACAAGACCCGCGCCGAGGTGAAGTT
CGAGGGCGACACCCTGGTGAACCGCATCGAGCTGAAGGGCATCGACTTCAAGGAGGACGGCAACATCCTG
GGGCACAAGCTGGAGTACAACTACAACAGCCACAACGTCTATATCATGGCCGACAAGCAGAAGAACGGCA
TCAAGGTGAACTTCAAGATCCGCCACAACATCGAGGACGGCAGCGTGCAGCTCGCCGACCACTACCAGCA
GAACACCCCCATCGGCGACGGCCCCGTGCTGCTGCCCGACAACCACTACCTGAGCACCCAGTCCGCCCTG
AGCAAAGACCCCAACGAGAAGCGCGATCACATGGTCCTGCTGGAGTTCGTGACCGCCGCCGGGATCACTC
TCGGCATGGACGAGCTGTACAAGTAATCTAGAACCCAGCTTTCTTGTACAAAGTGGTGATAATCGAATTC
CGATAATCAACCTCTGGATTACAAAATTTGTGAAAGATTGACTGGTATTCTTAACTATGTTGCTCCTTTT
ACGCTATGTGGATACGCTGCTTTAATGCCTTTGTATCATGCTATTGCTTCCCGTATGGCTTTCATTTTCT
CCTCCTTGTATAAATCCTGGTTGCTGTCTCTTTATGAGGAGTTGTGGCCCGTTGTCAGGCAACGTGGCGT
GGTGTGCACTGTGTTTGCTGACGCAACCCCCACTGGTTGGGGCATTGCCACCACCTGTCAGCTCCTTTCC
GGGACTTTCGCTTTCCCCCTCCCTATTGCCACGGCGGAACTCATCGCCGCCTGCCTTGCCCGCTGCTGGA
CAGGGGCTCGGCTGTTGGGCACTGACAATTCCGTGGTGTTGTCGGGGAAGCTGACGTCCTTTCCATGGCT
GCTCGCCTGTGTTGCCACCTGGATTCTGCGCGGGACGTCCTTCTGCTACGTCCCTTCGGCCCTCAATCCA
GCGGACCTTCCTTCCCGCGGCCTGCTGCCGGCTCTGCGGCCTCTTCCGCGTCTTCGCCTTCGCCCTCAGA
CGAGTCGGATCTCCCTTTGGGCCGCCTCCCCGCATCGGGAATTCCCGCGGTTCGAATTCTACCGGGTAGG
GGAGGCGCTTTTCCCAAGGCAGTCTGGAGCATGCGCTTTAGCAGCCCCGCTGGGCACTTGGCGCTACACA
AGTGGCCTCTGGCCTCGCACACATTCCACATCCACCGGTAGGCGCCAACCGGCTCCGTTCTTTGGTGGCC
CCTTCGCGCCACCTTCTACTCCTCCCCTAGTCAGGAAGTTCCCCCCCGCCCCGCAGCTCGCGTCGTGCAG
GACGTGACAAATGGAAGTAGCACGTCTCACTAGTCTCGTGCAGATGGACAGCACCGCTGAGCAATGGAAG
CGGGTAGGCCTTTGGGGCAGCGGCCAATAGCAGCTTTGCTCCTTCGCTTTCTGGGCTCAGAGGCTGGGAA
GGGGTGGGTCCGGGGGCGGGCTCAGGGGCGGGCTCAGGGGCGGGGCGGGCGCCCGAAGGTCCTCCGGAGG
CCCGGCATTCTGCACGCTTCAAAAGCGCACGTCTGCCGCGCTGTTCTCCTCTTCCTCATCTCCGGGCCTT
TCGACCTCACGTGGCCACCATGAAAAAGCCTGAACTCACCGCGACGTCTGTCGAGAAGTTTCTGATCGAA
AAGTTCGACAGCGTCTCCGACCTGATGCAGCTCTCGGAGGGCGAAGAATCTCGTGCTTTCAGCTTCGATG
TAGGAGGGCGTGGATATGTCCTGCGGGTAAATAGCTGCGCCGATGGTTTCTACAAAGATCGTTATGTTTA
TCGGCACTTTGCATCGGCCGCGCTCCCGATTCCGGAAGTGCTTGACATTGGGGAATTTAGCGAGAGCCTG
ACCTATTGCATCTCCCGCCGTGCACAGGGTGTCACGTTGCAAGACCTGCCTGAAACCGAACTGCCCGCTG
TTCTGCAGCCGGTCGCGGAGGCCATGGATGCGATCGCTGCGGCCGATCTTAGCCAGACGAGCGGGTTCGG
CCCATTCGGACCGCAAGGAATCGGTCAATACACTACATGGCGTGATTTCATATGCGCGATTGCTGATCCC
CATGTGTATCACTGGCAAACTGTGATGGACGACACCGTCAGTGCGTCCGTCGCGCAGGCTCTCGATGAGC
TGATGCTTTGGGCCGAGGACTGCCCCGAAGTCCGGCACCTCGTGCACGCGGATTTCGGCTCCAACAATGT
CCTGACGGACAATGGCCGCATAACAGCGGTCATTGACTGGAGCGAGGCGATGTTCGGGGATTCCCAATAC
GAGGTCGCCAACATCTTCTTCTGGAGGCCGTGGTTGGCTTGTATGGAGCAGCAGACGCGCTACTTCGAGC
GGAGGCATCCGGAGCTTGCAGGATCGCCGCGGCTCCGGGCGTATATGCTCCGCATTGGTCTTGACCAACT
CTATCAGAGCTTGGTTGACGGCAATTTCGATGATGCAGCTTGGGCGCAGGGTCGATGCGACGCAATCGTC
CGATCCGGAGCCGGGACTGTCGGGCGTACACAAATCGCCCGCAGAAGCGCGGCCGTCTGGACCGATGGCT
GTGTAGAAGTACTCGCCGATAGTGGAAACCGACGCCCCAGCACTCGTCCGAGGGCAAAGGAATAGGGTAC
CTTTAAGACCAATGACTTACAAGGCAGCTGTAGATCTTAGCCACTTTTTAAAAGAAAAGGGGGGACTGGA
AGGGCTAATTCACTCCCAACGAAGACAAGATCTGCTTTTTGCTTGTACTGGGTCTCTCTGGTTAGACCAG
ATCTGAGCCTGGGAGCTCTCTGGCTAACTAGGGAACCCACTGCTTAAGCCTCAATAAAGCTTGCCTTGAG
TGCTTCAAGTAGTGTGTGCCCGTCTGTTGTGTGACTCTGGTAACTAGAGATCCCTCAGACCCTTTTAGTC
AGTGTGGAAAATCTCTAGCAGTAGTAGTTCATGTCATCTTATTATTCAGTATTTATAACTTGCAAAGAAA
TGAATATCAGAGAGTGAGAGGAACTTGTTTATTGCAGCTTATAATGGTTACAAATAAAGCAATAGCATCA
CAAATTTCACAAATAAAGCATTTTTTTCACTGCATTCTAGTTGTGGTTTGTCCAAACTCATCAATGTATC
TTATCATGTCTGGCTCTAGCTATCCCGCCCCTAACTCCGCCCATCCCGCCCCTAACTCCGCCCAGTTCCG
CCCATTCTCCGCCCCATGGCTGACTAATTTTTTTTATTTATGCAGAGGCCGAGGCCGCCTCGGCCTCTGA
GCTATTCCAGAAGTAGTGAGGAGGCTTTTTTGGAGGCCTAGGGACGTACCCAATTCGCCCTATAGTGAGT
CGTATTACGCGCGCTCACTGGCCGTCGTTTTACAACGTCGTGACTGGGAAAACCCTGGCGTTACCCAACT
TAATCGCCTTGCAGCACATCCCCCTTTCGCCAGCTGGCGTAATAGCGAAGAGGCCCGCACCGATCGCCCT
TCCCAACAGTTGCGCAGCCTGAATGGCGAATGGG
[124 nt withheld, positions 7315-7438]
C
[91 nt withheld, positions 7440-7530]
A
[49 nt withheld, positions 7532-7580]
CCTTTGACGTTGGAGTCCACGTTCTTT
[37 nt withheld, positions 7608-7644]
ACCCTATCTCGGTCTATTCTTTTGATTTATAAGGGATTTTGCCGATTTCGGCCTATTGGTTAAAAAATGA
GCTGATTTAACAAAAATTTAACGCGAATTTTAACAAAATATTAACGCTTACAATTTAGGTGGCACTTTTC
GGGGAAATGTGCGCGGAACCCCTATTTGTTTATTTTTCTAAATACATTCAAATATGTATCCGCTCATGAG
ACAATAACCCTGATAAATGCTTCAATAATATTGAAAAAGGAAGAGTATGAGTATTCAACATTTCCGTGTC
GCCCTTATTCCCTTTTTTGCGGCATTTTGCCTTCCTGTTTTTGCTCACCCAGAAACGCTGGTGAAAGTAA
AAGATGCTGAAGATCAGTTGGGTGCACGAGTGGGTTACATCGAACTGGATCTCAACAGCGGTAAGATCCT
TGAGAGTTTTCGCCCCGAAGAACGTTTTCCAATGATGAGCACTTTTAAAGTTCTGCTATGTGGCGCGGTA
TTATCCCGTATTGACGCCGGGCAAGAGCAACTCGGTCGCCGCATACACTATTCTCAGAATGACTTGGTTG
AGTACTCACCAGTCACAGAAAAGCATCTTACGGATGGCATGACAGTAAGAGAATTATGCAGTGCTGCCAT
AACCATGAGTGATAACACTGCGGCCAACTTACTTCTGACAACGATCGGAGGACCGAAGGAGCTAACCGCT
TTTTTGCACAACATGGGGGATCATGTAACTCGCCTTGATCGTTGGGAACCGGAGCTGAATGAAGCCATAC
CAAACGACGAGCGTGACACCACGATGCCTGTAGCAATGGCAACAACGTTGCGCAAACTATTAACTGGCGA
ACTACTTACTCTAGCTTCCCGGCAACAATTAATAGACTGGATGGAGGCGGATAAAGTTGCAGGACCACTT
CTGCGCTCGGCCCTTCCGGCTGGCTGGTTTATTGCTGATAAATCTGGAGCCGGTGAGCGTGGGTCTCGCG
GTATCATTGCAGCACTGGGGCCAGATGGTAAGCCCTCCCGTATCGTAGTTATCTACACGACGGGGAGTCA
GGCAACTATGGATGAACGAAATAGACAGATCGCTGAGATAGGTGCCTCACTGATTAAGCATTGGTAACTG
TCAGACCAAGTTTACTCATATATACTTTAGATTGATTTAAAACTTCATTTTTAATTTAAAAGGATCTAGG
TGAAGATCCTTTTTGATAATCTCATGACCAAAATCCCTTAACGTGAGTTTTCGTTCCACTGAGCGTCAGA
CCCCGTAGAAAAGATCAAAGGATCTTCTTGAGATCCTTTTTTTCTGCGCGTAATCTGCTGCTTGCAAACA
AAAAAACCACCGCTACCAGCGGTGGTTTGTTTGCCGGATCAAGAGCTACCAACTCTTTTTCCGAAGGTAA
CTGGCTTCAGCAGAGCGCAGATACCAAATACTGTTCTTCTAGTGTAGCCGTAGTTAGGCCACCACTTCAA
GAACTCTGTAGCACCGCCTACATACCTCGCTCTGCTAATCCTGTTACCAGTGGCTGCTGCCAGTGGCGAT
AAGTCGTGTCTTACCGGGTTGGACTCAAGACGATAGTTACCGGATAAGGCGCAGCGGTCGGGCTGAACGG
GGGGTTCGTGCACACAGCCCAGCTTGGAGCGAACGACCTACACCGAACTGAGATACCTACAGCGTGAGCT
ATGAGAAAGCGCCACGCTTCCCGAAGAGAGAAAGGCGGACAGGTATCCGGTAAGCGGCAGGGTCGGAACA
GGAGAGCGCACGAGGGAGCTTCCAGGGGGAAACGCCTGGTATCTTTATAGTCCTGTCGGGTTTCGCCACC
TCTGACTTGAGCGTCGATTTTTGTGATGCTCGTCAGGGGGGCGGAGCCTATGGAAAAACGCCAGCAACGC
GGCCTTTTTACGGTTCCTGGCCTTTTGCTGGCCTTTTGCTCACATGTTCTTTCCTGCGTTATCCCCTGAT
TCTGTGGATAACCGTATTACCGCCTTTGAGTGAGCTGATACCGCTCGCCGCAGCCGAACGACCGAGCGCA
GCGAGTCAGTGAGCGAGGAAGCGGAAGAGCGCCCAATACGCAAACCGCCTCTCCCCGCGCGTTGGCCGAT
TCATTAATGCAGCTGGCACGACAGGTTTCCCGACTGGAAAGCGGGCAGTGAGCGCAACGCAATTAATGTG
AGTTAGCTCACTCATTAGGCACCCCAGGCTTTACACTTTATGCTTCCGGCTCGTATGTTGTGTGGAATTG
TGAGCGGATAACAATTTCACACAGGAAACAGCTATGACCATGATTACGCCAAGCGCGCAATTAACCCTCA
CTAAAGGGAACAAAAGCTGGAGCTGCAAGCTT
